Addgene plasmid #118199: lentiSAMv2 OPTN TSS-guide4
Purpose: CRISPR-mediated activation of OPTN. Catalytically inactive Cas9 from S. pyogenes and VP64 with 2A-BlastR.
Depositing lab: Jorge Ferrer. Depositing organization: Imperial College London. Publication: Human pancreatic islet three-dimensional chromatin architecture provides insights into the genetics of type 2 diabetes. Miguel-Escalada I, Bonas-Guarch S, Cebola I, Ponsa-Cobas J, Mendieta-Esteban J, Atla G, Javierre BM, Rolando DMY, Farabella I, Morgan CC, Garcia-Hurtado J, Beucher A, Moran I, Pasquali L, Ramos-Rodriguez M, Appel EVR, Linneberg A, Gjesing AP, Witte DR, Pedersen O, Grarup N, Ravassard P, Torrents D, Mercader JM, Piemonti L, Berney T, de Koning EJP, Kerr-Conte J, Pattou F, Fedko IO, Groop L, Prokopenko I, Hansen T, Marti-Renom MA, Fraser P, Ferrer J. Nat Genet. 2019 Jun 28. pii: 10.1038/s41588-019-0457-0. doi: 10.1038/s41588-019-0457-0. PubMed 31253982.
Backbone
  Vector backbone: lentiSAMv2
  Backbone manufacturer: Feng Zhang (Addgene #75112)
  Vector type: Mammalian Expression, Lentiviral, CRISPR
  Selectable markers: Blasticidin
Growth in bacteria
  Bacterial resistance: Ampicillin, 100 μg/mL
  Growth temperature: 37°C
  Growth strain: Stbl3
  Copy number: High Copy
Gene/Insert
  Gene/Insert name: dCas9-VP64-2A-BlastR
  gRNA/shRNA sequence: GCTGGGACCCGGGTGAACA
  Species: H. sapiens (human)
  Promoter: EF1a core and U6
  Cloning method: Restriction Enzyme; 5′ cloning site Unknown (destroyed during cloning); 3′ cloning site Unknown (destroyed during cloning)
  Sequencing primers: 5′ GATCCGCCACCATGGATGC
Terms and licenses: Academic/Nonprofit Terms; Industry Terms: Not Available to Industry
Depositor comments: Please visit https://www.biorxiv.org/content/early/2018/08/27/400291 for bioRxiv preprint.
How to cite: lentiSAMv2 OPTN TSS-guide4 was a gift from Jorge Ferrer (Addgene plasmid # 118199 ; http://n2t.net/addgene:118199 ; RRID:Addgene_118199)
