[The description below was written by a language model from this plasmid's Addgene catalogue record and pLannotate feature annotations shown in this document.]
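Description:
lentiSAMv2 OPTN TSS-guide4 is a lentiviral CRISPR activation plasmid built on the lentiSAMv2 backbone and designed to upregulate human OPTN by directing a transcriptional activator to its transcription start site region. It is a 13.5 kb transfer vector propagated in E. coli through a high-copy ColE1/pUC-type origin with ampicillin selection (AmpR). The backbone also carries an f1 origin and an SV40/EM7-driven bleomycin/Zeocin resistance cassette outside the viral genome. The viral portion has a CMV enhancer/promoter fused to a truncated HIV-1 5' LTR, followed by the Ψ packaging signal, a partial gag sequence, the RRE and the cPPT/CTS. At the downstream end are a WPRE, a truncated 3' LTR and a bGH polyadenylation signal. This arrangement lets the RNA genome be packaged when helper functions are supplied in trans.

Two expression units sit between the LTRs. A human U6 (Pol III) promoter drives the OPTN-targeting guide, fused to an S. pyogenes gRNA scaffold that carries two MS2 stem loops. These loops bind MS2 coat protein, so in the SAM approach they can recruit MS2-fused co-activators, which this plasmid does not encode and which must come from a separate construct. An EF-1α core promoter drives a nucleoplasmin NLS-tagged, catalytically dead Cas9 (D10A/N863A). According to the catalogue entry this is fused to VP64 and linked through a 2A peptide to blasticidin S deaminase, so transduced mammalian cells can be selected with blasticidin. VP64 and the 2A element are not individually annotated in the feature table but presumably lie in the unannotated interval between dCas9 and BSD. It was deposited in connection with a study of chromatin architecture and type 2 diabetes genetics in human pancreatic islets.
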