Features (pLannotate 1.2.2; 38 found; start..end, strand, type, name):
     18..36      +  misc_RNA       MS2 stem loop: stem loop that binds the bacteriophage MS2 coat protein
     47..83      +  misc_RNA       gRNA scaffold (fragment): guide RNA scaffold for the Streptococcus pyogenes CRISPR/Cas9 system
     88..106     +  misc_RNA       MS2 stem loop: stem loop that binds the bacteriophage MS2 coat protein
    117..136     +  misc_RNA       gRNA scaffold (fragment): guide RNA scaffold for the Streptococcus pyogenes CRISPR/Cas9 system
    149..167     +  CDS            small t antigen (fragment): SV40 (simian virus 40) small t antigen
    193..404     +  promoter       EF-1α core promoter: core promoter for human elongation factor EF-1α
    421..468     +  CDS            nucleoplasmin NLS: bipartite nuclear localization signal from nucleoplasmin
    468..4569    +  CDS            dCas9 (fragment): catalytically dead mutant of the Cas9 endonuclease from the Streptococcus pyogenes Type II CRISPR/Cas system RNA-guided DNA-binding protein that lacks endonuclease activity due to the D10A mutation in the RuvC catalytic domain and the N863A mutation in the HNH catalytic domain
   4894..5292    +  CDS            BSD: blasticidin S deaminase; Aspergillus terreus BSD; confers resistance to blasticidin
   5293..5314    +  misc_feature   MCS (fragment): pBluescript multiple cloning site
   5317..5905    +  misc_feature   WPRE: woodchuck hepatitis virus posttranscriptional regulatory element
   5842..6423    +  CDS            nef (fragment): NEF_HV1H2 - Experimental evidence at protein level: Swiss-Prot protein existence level 1. Extracellular Nef protein targets CD4(+) T-lymphocytes for apoptosis by interacting with CXCR4 surface receptors. From Human immunodeficiency virus type 1 group M subtype B (isolate HXB2) (HIV-1).
   6430..6610    +  LTR            5' LTR (truncated): truncated 5' long terminal repeat (LTR) from HIV-1
   6642..6866    +  polyA_signal   bGH poly(A) signal: bovine growth hormone polyadenylation signal
   6870..6891    +  promoter       SV40 promoter (fragment): SV40 enhancer and early promoter
   6912..7340    +  rep_origin     f1 ori (sequence partly withheld): f1 bacteriophage origin of replication; arrow indicates direction of (+) strand synthesis
   7354..7683    +  promoter       SV40 promoter: SV40 enhancer and early promoter
   7731..7778    +  promoter       EM7 promoter: synthetic bacterial promoter&nbsp
   7797..8171    +  CDS            BleoR: antibiotic-binding protein; Sh ble from Streptoalloteichus hindustanus; confers resistance to bleomycin, phleomycin, and Zeocin™
   8181..8306    +  CDS            ble (fragment): BLE_KLEPN - Experimental evidence at protein level: Swiss-Prot protein existence level 1. Binding protein with a strong affinity to the bleomycin family of antibiotics. Binds to CL990; an antimitotic-antibiotic compound. From Klebsiella pneumoniae.
   8301..8422    +  polyA_signal   SV40 poly(A) signal: SV40 polyadenylation signal
   8493..8515    -  protein_bind   lac operator (fragment): The lac repressor binds to the lac operator to inhibit transcription in E. coli. This inhibition can be relieved by adding lactose or isopropyl-β-D-thiogalactopyranoside (IPTG). lac repressor encoded by lacI
   8519..8549    -  promoter       lac promoter: promoter for the E. coli lac operon
   8564..8585    -  protein_bind   CAP binding site: CAP binding activates transcription in the presence of cAMP. E. coli catabolite activator protein
   8598..8690    -  CDS            lacI (fragment): lac repressor; lacI; The lac repressor binds to the lac operator to inhibit transcription in E. coli. This inhibition can be relieved by adding lactose or isopropyl-β-D-thiogalactopyranoside (IPTG).
   8873..9461    -  rep_origin     ori: high-copy-number ColE1/pMB1/pBR322/pUC origin of replication
   9632..10492   -  CDS            AmpR: β-lactamase; bla; confers resistance to ampicillin, carbenicillin, and related antibiotics
  10493..10597   -  promoter       AmpR promoter: bla
  10656..10708   -  misc_feature   bom (fragment): basis of mobility region from pBR322
  10863..11242   +  enhancer       CMV enhancer: human cytomegalovirus immediate early enhancer
  11243..11442   +  promoter       CMV promoter: human cytomegalovirus (CMV) immediate early promoter
  11460..11640   +  LTR            5' LTR (truncated): truncated 5' long terminal repeat (LTR) from HIV-1
  11687..11812   +  misc_feature   HIV-1 Ψ: packaging signal of human immunodeficiency virus type 1
  11796..12159   +  CDS            HIV-1 gag (fragment): gag protein from human immunodeficiency virus 1; gag
  12305..12538   +  misc_feature   RRE: The Rev response element (RRE) of HIV-1 allows for Rev-dependent mRNA export from the nucleus to the cytoplasm.
  12915..13015   +  CDS            Rev (fragment): human immunodeficiency virus 1 (HIV-1) Rev protein; rev; enhances nuclear export of unspliced and incompletely spliced viral mRNAs
  13065..13182   +  misc_feature   cPPT/CTS: central polypurine tract and central termination sequence of HIV-1
  13232..13472   +  promoter       U6 promoter: RNA polymerase III promoter for human U6 snRNA
>Addgene plasmid #118199 | lentiSAMv2 OPTN TSS-guide4 | addgene full sequence | sequence record 240420 | Addgene NGS Result
GTTTTAGAGCTAGGCCAACATGAGGATCACCCATGTCTGCAGGGCCTAGCAAGTTAAAATAAGGCTAGTC
CGTTATCAACTTGGCCAACATGAGGATCACCCATGTCTGCAGGGCCAAGTGGCACCGAGTCGGTGCTTTT
TTTGGATCCTAGGTCTTGAAAGGAGTGGGAATTGGCTCCGGTGCCCGTCAGTGGGCAGAGCGCACATCGC
CCACAGTCCCCGAGAAGTTGGGGGGAGGGGTCGGCAATTGATCCGGTGCCTAGAGAAGGTGGCGCGGGGT
AAACTGGGAAAGTGATGTCGTGTACTGGCTCCGCCTTTTTCCCGAGGGTGGGGGAGAACCGTATATAAGT
GCAGTAGTCGCCGTGAACGTTCTTTTTCGCAACGGGTTTGCCGCCAGAACACAGGCGTACGGCCACCATG
AAAAGGCCGGCGGCCACGAAAAAGGCCGGCCAGGCAAAAAAGAAAAAGGACAAGAAGTACAGCATCGGCC
TGGCCATCGGCACCAACTCTGTGGGCTGGGCCGTGATCACCGACGAGTACAAGGTGCCCAGCAAGAAATT
CAAGGTGCTGGGCAACACCGACCGGCACAGCATCAAGAAGAACCTGATCGGAGCCCTGCTGTTCGACAGC
GGCGAAACAGCCGAGGCCACCCGGCTGAAGAGAACCGCCAGAAGAAGATACACCAGACGGAAGAACCGGA
TCTGCTATCTGCAAGAGATCTTCAGCAACGAGATGGCCAAGGTGGACGACAGCTTCTTCCACAGACTGGA
AGAGTCCTTCCTGGTGGAAGAGGATAAGAAGCACGAGCGGCACCCCATCTTCGGCAACATCGTGGACGAG
GTGGCCTACCACGAGAAGTACCCCACCATCTACCACCTGAGAAAGAAACTGGTGGACAGCACCGACAAGG
CCGACCTGCGGCTGATCTATCTGGCCCTGGCCCACATGATCAAGTTCCGGGGCCACTTCCTGATCGAGGG
CGACCTGAACCCCGACAACAGCGACGTGGACAAGCTGTTCATCCAGCTGGTGCAGACCTACAACCAGCTG
TTCGAGGAAAACCCCATCAACGCCAGCGGCGTGGACGCCAAGGCCATCCTGTCTGCCAGACTGAGCAAGA
GCAGACGGCTGGAAAATCTGATCGCCCAGCTGCCCGGCGAGAAGAAGAATGGCCTGTTCGGCAACCTGAT
TGCCCTGAGCCTGGGCCTGACCCCCAACTTCAAGAGCAACTTCGACCTGGCCGAGGATGCCAAACTGCAG
CTGAGCAAGGACACCTACGACGACGACCTGGACAACCTGCTGGCCCAGATCGGCGACCAGTACGCCGACC
TGTTTCTGGCCGCCAAGAACCTGTCCGACGCCATCCTGCTGAGCGACATCCTGAGAGTGAACACCGAGAT
CACCAAGGCCCCCCTGAGCGCCTCTATGATCAAGAGATACGACGAGCACCACCAGGACCTGACCCTGCTG
AAAGCTCTCGTGCGGCAGCAGCTGCCTGAGAAGTACAAAGAGATTTTCTTCGACCAGAGCAAGAACGGCT
ACGCCGGCTACATTGACGGCGGAGCCAGCCAGGAAGAGTTCTACAAGTTCATCAAGCCCATCCTGGAAAA
GATGGACGGCACCGAGGAACTGCTCGTGAAGCTGAACAGAGAGGACCTGCTGCGGAAGCAGCGGACCTTC
GACAACGGCAGCATCCCCCACCAGATCCACCTGGGAGAGCTGCACGCCATTCTGCGGCGGCAGGAAGATT
TTTACCCATTCCTGAAGGACAACCGGGAAAAGATCGAGAAGATCCTGACCTTCCGCATCCCCTACTACGT
GGGCCCTCTGGCCAGGGGAAACAGCAGATTCGCCTGGATGACCAGAAAGAGCGAGGAAACCATCACCCCC
TGGAACTTCGAGGAAGTGGTGGACAAGGGCGCTTCCGCCCAGAGCTTCATCGAGCGGATGACCAACTTCG
ATAAGAACCTGCCCAACGAGAAGGTGCTGCCCAAGCACAGCCTGCTGTACGAGTACTTCACCGTGTATAA
CGAGCTGACCAAAGTGAAATACGTGACCGAGGGAATGAGAAAGCCCGCCTTCCTGAGCGGCGAGCAGAAA
AAGGCCATCGTGGACCTGCTGTTCAAGACCAACCGGAAAGTGACCGTGAAGCAGCTGAAAGAGGACTACT
TCAAGAAAATCGAGTGCTTCGACTCCGTGGAAATCTCCGGCGTGGAAGATCGGTTCAACGCCTCCCTGGG
CACATACCACGATCTGCTGAAAATTATCAAGGACAAGGACTTCCTGGACAATGAGGAAAACGAGGACATT
CTGGAAGATATCGTGCTGACCCTGACACTGTTTGAGGACAGAGAGATGATCGAGGAACGGCTGAAAACCT
ATGCCCACCTGTTCGACGACAAAGTGATGAAGCAGCTGAAGCGGCGGAGATACACCGGCTGGGGCAGGCT
GAGCCGGAAGCTGATCAACGGCATCCGGGACAAGCAGTCCGGCAAGACAATCCTGGATTTCCTGAAGTCC
GACGGCTTCGCCAACAGAAACTTCATGCAGCTGATCCACGACGACAGCCTGACCTTTAAAGAGGACATCC
AGAAAGCCCAGGTGTCCGGCCAGGGCGATAGCCTGCACGAGCACATTGCCAATCTGGCCGGCAGCCCCGC
CATTAAGAAGGGCATCCTGCAGACAGTGAAGGTGGTGGACGAGCTCGTGAAAGTGATGGGCCGGCACAAG
CCCGAGAACATCGTGATCGAAATGGCCAGAGAGAACCAGACCACCCAGAAGGGACAGAAGAACAGCCGCG
AGAGAATGAAGCGGATCGAAGAGGGCATCAAAGAGCTGGGCAGCCAGATCCTGAAAGAACACCCCGTGGA
AAACACCCAGCTGCAGAACGAGAAGCTGTACCTGTACTACCTGCAGAATGGGCGGGATATGTACGTGGAC
CAGGAACTGGACATCAACCGGCTGTCCGACTACGATGTGGACCACATCGTGCCTCAGAGCTTTCTGAAGG
ACGACTCCATCGACAACAAGGTGCTGACCAGAAGCGACAAGGCCCGGGGCAAGAGCGACAACGTGCCCTC
CGAAGAGGTCGTGAAGAAGATGAAGAACTACTGGCGGCAGCTGCTGAACGCCAAGCTGATTACCCAGAGA
AAGTTCGACAATCTGACCAAGGCCGAGAGAGGCGGCCTGAGCGAACTGGATAAGGCCGGCTTCATCAAGA
GACAGCTGGTGGAAACCCGGCAGATCACAAAGCACGTGGCACAGATCCTGGACTCCCGGATGAACACTAA
GTACGACGAGAATGACAAGCTGATCCGGGAAGTGAAAGTGATCACCCTGAAGTCCAAGCTGGTGTCCGAT
TTCCGGAAGGATTTCCAGTTTTACAAAGTGCGCGAGATCAACAACTACCACCACGCCCACGACGCCTACC
TGAACGCCGTCGTGGGAACCGCCCTGATCAAAAAGTACCCTAAGCTGGAAAGCGAGTTCGTGTACGGCGA
CTACAAGGTGTACGACGTGCGGAAGATGATCGCCAAGAGCGAGCAGGAAATCGGCAAGGCTACCGCCAAG
TACTTCTTCTACAGCAACATCATGAACTTTTTCAAGACCGAGATTACCCTGGCCAACGGCGAGATCCGGA
AGCGGCCTCTGATCGAGACAAACGGCGAAACCGGGGAGATCGTGTGGGATAAGGGCCGGGATTTTGCCAC
CGTGCGGAAAGTGCTGAGCATGCCCCAAGTGAATATCGTGAAAAAGACCGAGGTGCAGACAGGCGGCTTC
AGCAAAGAGTCTATCCTGCCCAAGAGGAACAGCGATAAGCTGATCGCCAGAAAGAAGGACTGGGACCCTA
AGAAGTACGGCGGCTTCGACAGCCCCACCGTGGCCTATTCTGTGCTGGTGGTGGCCAAAGTGGAAAAGGG
CAAGTCCAAGAAACTGAAGAGTGTGAAAGAGCTGCTGGGGATCACCATCATGGAAAGAAGCAGCTTCGAG
AAGAATCCCATCGACTTTCTGGAAGCCAAGGGCTACAAAGAAGTGAAAAAGGACCTGATCATCAAGCTGC
CTAAGTACTCCCTGTTCGAGCTGGAAAACGGCCGGAAGAGAATGCTGGCCTCTGCCGGCGAACTGCAGAA
GGGAAACGAACTGGCCCTGCCCTCCAAATATGTGAACTTCCTGTACCTGGCCAGCCACTATGAGAAGCTG
AAGGGCTCCCCCGAGGATAATGAGCAGAAACAGCTGTTTGTGGAACAGCACAAGCACTACCTGGACGAGA
TCATCGAGCAGATCAGCGAGTTCTCCAAGAGAGTGATCCTGGCCGACGCTAATCTGGACAAAGTGCTGTC
CGCCTACAACAAGCACCGGGATAAGCCCATCAGAGAGCAGGCCGAGAATATCATCCACCTGTTTACCCTG
ACCAATCTGGGAGCCCCTGCCGCCTTCAAGTACTTTGACACCACCATCGACCGGAAGAGGTACACCAGCA
CCAAAGAGGTGCTGGACGCCACCCTGATCCACCAGAGCATCACCGGCCTGTACGAGACACGGATCGACCT
GTCTCAGCTGGGAGGCGACAGCGCTGGAGGAGGTGGAAGCGGAGGAGGAGGAAGCGGAGGAGGAGGTAGC
GGACCTAAGAAAAAGAGGAAGGTGGCGGCCGCTGGATCCGGACGGGCTGACGCATTGGACGATTTTGATC
TGGATATGCTGGGAAGTGACGCCCTCGATGATTTTGACCTTGACATGCTTGGTTCGGATGCCCTTGATGA
CTTTGACCTCGACATGCTCGGCAGTGACGCCCTTGATGATTTCGACCTGGACATGCTGATTAACTGTACA
GGCAGTGGAGAGGGCAGAGGAAGTCTGCTAACATGCGGTGACGTCGAGGAGAATCCTGGCCCAATGGCCA
AGCCTTTGTCTCAAGAAGAATCCACCCTCATTGAAAGAGCAACGGCTACAATCAACAGCATCCCCATCTC
TGAAGACTACAGCGTCGCCAGCGCAGCTCTCTCTAGCGACGGCCGCATCTTCACTGGTGTCAATGTATAT
CATTTTACTGGGGGACCTTGTGCAGAACTCGTGGTGCTGGGCACTGCTGCTGCTGCGGCAGCTGGCAACC
TGACTTGTATCGTCGCGATCGGAAATGAGAACAGGGGCATCTTGAGCCCCTGCGGACGGTGCCGACAGGT
GCTTCTCGATCTGCATCCTGGGATCAAAGCCATAGTGAAGGACAGTGATGGACAGCCGACGGCAGTTGGG
ATTCGTGAATTGCTGCCCTCTGGTTATGTGTGGGAGGGCTAAGAATTCGATATCAAGCTTATCGGTAATC
AACCTCTGGATTACAAAATTTGTGAAAGATTGACTGGTATTCTTAACTATGTTGCTCCTTTTACGCTATG
TGGATACGCTGCTTTAATGCCTTTGTATCATGCTATTGCTTCCCGTATGGCTTTCATTTTCTCCTCCTTG
TATAAATCCTGGTTGCTGTCTCTTTATGAGGAGTTGTGGCCCGTTGTCAGGCAACGTGGCGTGGTGTGCA
CTGTGTTTGCTGACGCAACCCCCACTGGTTGGGGCATTGCCACCACCTGTCAGCTCCTTTCCGGGACTTT
CGCTTTCCCCCTCCCTATTGCCACGGCGGAACTCATCGCCGCCTGCCTTGCCCGCTGCTGGACAGGGGCT
CGGCTGTTGGGCACTGACAATTCCGTGGTGTTGTCGGGGAAATCATCGTCCTTTCCTTGGCTGCTCGCCT
GTGTTGCCACCTGGATTCTGCGCGGGACGTCCTTCTGCTACGTCCCTTCGGCCCTCAATCCAGCGGACCT
TCCTTCCCGCGGCCTGCTGCCGGCTCTGCGGCCTCTTCCGCGTCTTCGCCTTCGCCCTCAGACGAGTCGG
ATCTCCCTTTGGGCCGCCTCCCCGCATCGATACCGTCGACCTCGAGACCTAGAAAAACATGGAGCAATCA
CAAGTAGCAATACAGCAGCTACCAATGCTGATTGTGCCTGGCTAGAAGCACAAGAGGAGGAGGAGGTGGG
TTTTCCAGTCACACCTCAGGTACCTTTAAGACCAATGACTTACAAGGCAGCTGTAGATCTTAGCCACTTT
TTAAAAGAAAAGGGGGGACTGGAAGGGCTAATTCACTCCCAACGAAGACAAGATATCCTTGATCTGTGGA
TCTACCACACACAAGGCTACTTCCCTGATTGGCAGAACTACACACCAGGGCCAGGGATCAGATATCCACT
GACCTTTGGATGGTGCTACAAGCTAGTACCAGTTGAGCAAGAGAAGGTAGAAGAAGCCAATGAAGGAGAG
AACACCCGCTTGTTACACCCTGTGAGCCTGCATGGGATGGATGACCCGGAGAGAGAAGTATTAGAGTGGA
GGTTTGACAGCCGCCTAGCATTTCATCACATGGCCCGAGAGCTGCATCCGGACTGTACTGGGTCTCTCTG
GTTAGACCAGATCTGAGCCTGGGAGCTCTCTGGCTAACTAGGGAACCCACTGCTTAAGCCTCAATAAAGC
TTGCCTTGAGTGCTTCAAGTAGTGTGTGCCCGTCTGTTGTGTGACTCTGGTAACTAGAGATCCCTCAGAC
CCTTTTAGTCAGTGTGGAAAATCTCTAGCAGGGCCCGTTTAAACCCGCTGATCAGCCTCGACTGTGCCTT
CTAGTTGCCAGCCATCTGTTGTTTGCCCCTCCCCCGTGCCTTCCTTGACCCTGGAAGGTGCCACTCCCAC
TGTCCTTTCCTAATAAAATGAGGAAATTGCATCGCATTGTCTGAGTAGGTGTCATTCTATTCTGGGGGGT
GGGGTGGGGCAGGACAGCAAGGGGGAGGATTGGGAAGACAATAGCAGGCATGCTGGGGATGCGGTGGGCT
CTATGGCTTCTGAGGCGGAAAGAACCAGCTGGGGCTCTAGGGGGTATCCCC
[124 nt withheld, positions 6912-7035]
C
[91 nt withheld, positions 7037-7127]
A
[49 nt withheld, positions 7129-7177]
CCTTTGACGTTGGAGTCCACGTTCTTT
[37 nt withheld, positions 7205-7241]
ACCCTATCTCGGTCTATTCTTTTGATTTATAAGGGATTTTGCCGATTTCGGCCTATTGGTTAAAAAATGA
GCTGATTTAACAAAAATTTAACGCGAATTAATTCTGTGGAATGTGTGTCAGTTAGGGTGTGGAAAGTCCC
CAGGCTCCCCAGCAGGCAGAAGTATGCAAAGCATGCATCTCAATTAGTCAGCAACCAGGTGTGGAAAGTC
CCCAGGCTCCCCAGCAGGCAGAAGTATGCAAAGCATGCATCTCAATTAGTCAGCAACCATAGTCCCGCCC
CTAACTCCGCCCATCCCGCCCCTAACTCCGCCCAGTTCCGCCCATTCTCCGCCCCATGGCTGACTAATTT
TTTTTATTTATGCAGAGGCCGAGGCCGCCTCTGCCTCTGAGCTATTCCAGAAGTAGTGAGGAGGCTTTTT
TGGAGGCCTAGGCTTTTGCAAAAAGCTCCCGGGAGCTTGTATATCCATTTTCGGATCTGATCAGCACGTG
TTGACAATTAATCATCGGCATAGTATATCGGCATAGTATAATACGACAAGGTGAGGAACTAAACCATGGC
CAAGTTGACCAGTGCCGTTCCGGTGCTCACCGCGCGCGACGTCGCCGGAGCGGTCGAGTTCTGGACCGAC
CGGCTCGGGTTCTCCCGGGACTTCGTGGAGGACGACTTCGCCGGTGTGGTCCGGGACGACGTGACCCTGT
TCATCAGCGCGGTCCAGGACCAGGTGGTGCCGGACAACACCCTGGCCTGGGTGTGGGTGCGCGGCCTGGA
CGAGCTGTACGCCGAGTGGTCGGAGGTCGTGTCCACGAACTTCCGGGACGCCTCCGGGCCGGCCATGACC
GAGATCGGCGAGCAGCCGTGGGGGCGGGAGTTCGCCCTGCGCGACCCGGCCGGCAACTGCGTGCACTTCG
TGGCCGAGGAGCAGGACTGACACGTGCTACGAGATTTCGATTCCACCGCCGCCTTCTATGAAAGGTTGGG
CTTCGGAATCGTTTTCCGGGACGCCGGCTGGATGATCCTCCAGCGCGGGGATCTCATGCTGGAGTTCTTC
GCCCACCCCAACTTGTTTATTGCAGCTTATAATGGTTACAAATAAAGCAATAGCATCACAAATTTCACAA
ATAAAGCATTTTTTTCACTGCATTCTAGTTGTGGTTTGTCCAAACTCATCAATGTATCTTATCATGTCTG
TATACCGTCGACCTCTAGCTAGAGCTTGGCGTAATCATGGTCATAGCTGTTTCCTGTGTGAAATTGTTAT
CCGCTCACAATTCCACACAACATACGAGCCGGAAGCATAAAGTGTAAAGCCTGGGGTGCCTAATGAGTGA
GCTAACTCACATTAATTGCGTTGCGCTCACTGCCCGCTTTCCAGTCGGGAAACCTGTCGTGCCAGCTGCA
TTAATGAATCGGCCAACGCGCGGGGAGAGGCGGTTTGCGTATTGGGCGCTCTTCCGCTTCCTCGCTCACT
GACTCGCTGCGCTCGGTCGTTCGGCTGCGGCGAGCGGTATCAGCTCACTCAAAGGCGGTAATACGGTTAT
CCACAGAATCAGGGGATAACGCAGGAAAGAACATGTGAGCAAAAGGCCAGCAAAAGGCCAGGAACCGTAA
AAAGGCCGCGTTGCTGGCGTTTTTCCATAGGCTCCGCCCCCCTGACGAGCATCACAAAAATCGACGCTCA
AGTCAGAGGTGGCGAAACCCGACAGGACTATAAAGATACCAGGCGTTTCCCCCTGGAAGCTCCCTCGTGC
GCTCTCCTGTTCCGACCCTGCCGCTTACCGGATACCTGTCCGCCTTTCTCCCTTCGGGAAGCGTGGCGCT
TTCTCATAGCTCACGCTGTAGGTATCTCAGTTCGGTGTAGGTCGTTCGCTCCAAGCTGGGCTGTGTGCAC
GAACCCCCCGTTCAGCCCGACCGCTGCGCCTTATCCGGTAACTATCGTCTTGAGTCCAACCCGGTAAGAC
ACGACTTATCGCCACTGGCAGCAGCCACTGGTAACAGGATTAGCAGAGCGAGGTATGTAGGCGGTGCTAC
AGAGTTCTTGAAGTGGTGGCCTAACTACGGCTACACTAGAAGAACAGTATTTGGTATCTGCGCTCTGCTG
AAGCCAGTTACCTTCGGAAAAAGAGTTGGTAGCTCTTGATCCGGCAAACAAACCACCGCTGGTAGCGGTG
GTTTTTTTGTTTGCAAGCAGCAGATTACGCGCAGAAAAAAAGGATCTCAAGAAGATCCTTTGATCTTTTC
TACGGGGTCTGACGCTCAGTGGAACGAAAACTCACGTTAAGGGATTTTGGTCATGAGATTATCAAAAAGG
ATCTTCACCTAGATCCTTTTAAATTAAAAATGAAGTTTTAAATCAATCTAAAGTATATATGAGTAAACTT
GGTCTGACAGTTACCAATGCTTAATCAGTGAGGCACCTATCTCAGCGATCTGTCTATTTCGTTCATCCAT
AGTTGCCTGACTCCCCGTCGTGTAGATAACTACGATACGGGAGGGCTTACCATCTGGCCCCAGTGCTGCA
ATGATACCGCGAGACCCACGCTCACCGGCTCCAGATTTATCAGCAATAAACCAGCCAGCCGGAAGGGCCG
AGCGCAGAAGTGGTCCTGCAACTTTATCCGCCTCCATCCAGTCTATTAATTGTTGCCGGGAAGCTAGAGT
AAGTAGTTCGCCAGTTAATAGTTTGCGCAACGTTGTTGCCATTGCTACAGGCATCGTGGTGTCACGCTCG
TCGTTTGGTATGGCTTCATTCAGCTCCGGTTCCCAACGATCAAGGCGAGTTACATGATCCCCCATGTTGT
GCAAAAAAGCGGTTAGCTCCTTCGGTCCTCCGATCGTTGTCAGAAGTAAGTTGGCCGCAGTGTTATCACT
CATGGTTATGGCAGCACTGCATAATTCTCTTACTGTCATGCCATCCGTAAGATGCTTTTCTGTGACTGGT
GAGTACTCAACCAAGTCATTCTGAGAATAGTGTATGCGGCGACCGAGTTGCTCTTGCCCGGCGTCAATAC
GGGATAATACCGCGCCACATAGCAGAACTTTAAAAGTGCTCATCATTGGAAAACGTTCTTCGGGGCGAAA
ACTCTCAAGGATCTTACCGCTGTTGAGATCCAGTTCGATGTAACCCACTCGTGCACCCAACTGATCTTCA
GCATCTTTTACTTTCACCAGCGTTTCTGGGTGAGCAAAAACAGGAAGGCAAAATGCCGCAAAAAAGGGAA
TAAGGGCGACACGGAAATGTTGAATACTCATACTCTTCCTTTTTCAATATTATTGAAGCATTTATCAGGG
TTATTGTCTCATGAGCGGATACATATTTGAATGTATTTAGAAAAATAAACAAATAGGGGTTCCGCGCACA
TTTCCCCGAAAAGTGCCACCTGACGTCGACGGATCGGGAGATCTCCCGATCCCCTATGGTGCACTCTCAG
TACAATCTGCTCTGATGCCGCATAGTTAAGCCAGTATCTGCTCCCTGCTTGTGTGTTGGAGGTCGCTGAG
TAGTGCGCGAGCAAAATTTAAGCTACAACAAGGCAAGGCTTGACCGACAATTGCATGAAGAATCTGCTTA
GGGTTAGGCGTTTTGCGCTGCTTCGCGATGTACGGGCCAGATATACGCGTTGACATTGATTATTGACTAG
TTATTAATAGTAATCAATTACGGGGTCATTAGTTCATAGCCCATATATGGAGTTCCGCGTTACATAACTT
ACGGTAAATGGCCCGCCTGGCTGACCGCCCAACGACCCCCGCCCATTGACGTCAATAATGACGTATGTTC
CCATAGTAACGCCAATAGGGACTTTCCATTGACGTCAATGGGTGGAGTATTTACGGTAAACTGCCCACTT
GGCAGTACATCAAGTGTATCATATGCCAAGTACGCCCCCTATTGACGTCAATGACGGTAAATGGCCCGCC
TGGCATTATGCCCAGTACATGACCTTATGGGACTTTCCTACTTGGCAGTACATCTACGTATTAGTCATCG
CTATTACCATGGTGATGCGGTTTTGGCAGTACATCAATGGGCGTGGATAGCGGTTTGACTCACGGGGATT
TCCAAGTCTCCACCCCATTGACGTCAATGGGAGTTTGTTTTGGCACCAAAATCAACGGGACTTTCCAAAA
TGTCGTAACAACTCCGCCCCATTGACGCAAATGGGCGGTAGGCGTGTACGGTGGGAGGTCTATATAAGCA
GCGCGTTTTGCCTGTACTGGGTCTCTCTGGTTAGACCAGATCTGAGCCTGGGAGCTCTCTGGCTAACTAG
GGAACCCACTGCTTAAGCCTCAATAAAGCTTGCCTTGAGTGCTTCAAGTAGTGTGTGCCCGTCTGTTGTG
TGACTCTGGTAACTAGAGATCCCTCAGACCCTTTTAGTCAGTGTGGAAAATCTCTAGCAGTGGCGCCCGA
ACAGGGACTTGAAAGCGAAAGGGAAACCAGAGGAGCTCTCTCGACGCAGGACTCGGCTTGCTGAAGCGCG
CACGGCAAGAGGCGAGGGGCGGCGACTGGTGAGTACGCCAAAAATTTTGACTAGCGGAGGCTAGAAGGAG
AGAGATGGGTGCGAGAGCGTCAGTATTAAGCGGGGGAGAATTAGATCGCGATGGGAAAAAATTCGGTTAA
GGCCAGGGGGAAAGAAAAAATATAAATTAAAACATATAGTATGGGCAAGCAGGGAGCTAGAACGATTCGC
AGTTAATCCTGGCCTGTTAGAAACATCAGAAGGCTGTAGACAAATACTGGGACAGCTACAACCATCCCTT
CAGACAGGATCAGAAGAACTTAGATCATTATATAATACAGTAGCAACCCTCTATTGTGTGCATCAAAGGA
TAGAGATAAAAGACACCAAGGAAGCTTTAGACAAGATAGAGGAAGAGCAAAACAAAAGTAAGACCACCGC
ACAGCAAGCGGCCGCTGATCTTCAGACCTGGAGGAGGAGATATGAGGGACAATTGGAGAAGTGAATTATA
TAAATATAAAGTAGTAAAAATTGAACCATTAGGAGTAGCACCCACCAAGGCAAAGAGAAGAGTGGTGCAG
AGAGAAAAAAGAGCAGTGGGAATAGGAGCTTTGTTCCTTGGGTTCTTGGGAGCAGCAGGAAGCACTATGG
GCGCAGCGTCAATGACGCTGACGGTACAGGCCAGACAATTATTGTCTGGTATAGTGCAGCAGCAGAACAA
TTTGCTGAGGGCTATTGAGGCGCAACAGCATCTGTTGCAACTCACAGTCTGGGGCATCAAGCAGCTCCAG
GCAAGAATCCTGGCTGTGGAAAGATACCTAAAGGATCAACAGCTCCTGGGGATTTGGGGTTGCTCTGGAA
AACTCATTTGCACCACTGCTGTGCCTTGGAATGCTAGTTGGAGTAATAAATCTCTGGAACAGATTTGGAA
TCACACGACCTGGATGGAGTGGGACAGAGAAATTAACAATTACACAAGCTTAATACACTCCTTAATTGAA
GAATCGCAAAACCAGCAAGAAAAGAATGAACAAGAATTATTGGAATTAGATAAATGGGCAAGTTTGTGGA
ATTGGTTTAACATAACAAATTGGCTGTGGTATATAAAATTATTCATAATGATAGTAGGAGGCTTGGTAGG
TTTAAGAATAGTTTTTGCTGTACTTTCTATAGTGAATAGAGTTAGGCAGGGATATTCACCATTATCGTTT
CAGACCCACCTCCCAACCCCGAGGGGACCCGACAGGCCCGAAGGAATAGAAGAAGAAGGTGGAGAGAGAG
ACAGAGACAGATCCATTCGATTAGTGAACGGATCGGCACTGCGTGCGCCAATTCTGCAGACAAATGGCAG
TATTCATCCACAATTTTAAAAGAAAAGGGGGGATTGGGGGGTACAGTGCAGGGGAAAGAATAGTAGACAT
AATAGCAACAGACATACAAACTAAAGAATTACAAAAACAAATTACAAAAATTCAAAATTTTCGGGTTTAT
TACAGGGACAGCAGAGATCCAGTTTGGTTAATTAGCTAGCGAGGGCCTATTTCCCATGATTCCTTCATAT
TTGCATATACGATACAAGGCTGTTAGAGAGATAATTGGAATTAATTTGACTGTAAACACAAAGATATTAG
TACAAAATACGTGACGTAGAAAGTAATAATTTCTTGGGTAGTTTGCAGTTTTAAAATTATGTTTTAAAAT
GGACTATCATATGCTTACCGTAACTTGAAAGTATTTCGATTTCTTGGCTTTATATATCTTGTGGAAAGGA
CGAAACACCGGCTGGGACCCGGGTGAACA
