>Addgene plasmid #118199 | lentiSAMv2 OPTN TSS-guide4 | depositor partial sequence | sequence record 223301 | Guide RNA, MS2 stem loops, EF1a core promoter, NLS
NNNNNNNNNANNTNNNGTTTTANATTATGTTTTAAATGGACTATCATATGCTTACCGTAACTTGAAAGTA
TTTCGATTTCTTGGCTTTATATATCTTGTGGAAAGGACGAAACACCGGCTGGGACCCGGGTGAACAGTTT
TAGAGCTAGGCCAACATGAGGATCACCCATGTCTGCAGGGCCTAGCAAGTTAAAATAAGGCTAGTCCGTT
ATCAACTTGGCCAACATGAGGATCACCCATGTCTGCAGGGCCAAGTGGCACCGAGTCGGTGCTTTTTTTG
GATCCTAGGTCTTGAAAGGAGTGGGAATTGGCTCCGGTGCCCGTCAGTGGGCAGAGCGCACATCGCCCAC
AGTCCCCGAGAAGTTGGGGGGAGGGGTCGGCAATTGATCCGGTGCCTAGAGAAGGTGGCGCGGGGTAAAC
TGGGAAAGTGATGTCGTGTACTGGCTCCGCCTTTTTCCCGAGGGTGGGGGAGAACCGTATATAAGTGCAA
TAGTCGCCGTGAACGTTCTTTTTCGCAACGGGTTTGCCGCCAGAACACAGGCGTACGGCCACCATGAAAA
GGCCGGCGGCCACGAAAAAGGCCGGCCAGGCAAAAAAGACGAAGGACAAGAAGTACAGCATCGGGCTGGG
CATCGGCACCAACTCTGTGGGCTGGGACGTGATCACGAACGAGTACAAGGTGCCCAGCAAGAAATTCAAG
GTGCTGGGCAACACCGACCGGCACAGCATCAAGAAGAACCTGATCGGAGCCCTGCTGTTCGACAGCGGCG
AAACAGCCGAGGCCACCCGGCTGAAGAGAACCGCCAGAAGAAGATACACCAGACTGTAGGAACCGGATCT
GCTATCTGCAAGAGATCTTCAGCCAACGAGATGGCCCANGTTGGACGACAGCCTTCTTCCACAGAACTGG
AAGAAGTCCTTTCCTGGTTCTGAGAAGGATTAGAAAGCCTCGAGCGGGCACCCCAATCTTTCGGCTACGT
TCGTGGTACGAAGGTGTCCTAACAGCGAGGAGTTACGCCAGCCATCCTCCANCCTGGAAAAACAAAGCTG
GGGGGAAAAGCACCCGATCAAGGCCGAACCTGGGGTGTTAGAACTAATCTAGGNCCCTGGCGC
